>Addgene plasmid #141130 | C309 | addgene full sequence | sequence record 292703 | Addgene NGS Result
AGCTTCCCAACCTTACCAGAGGGCGCCCCAGCTGGCAATTCCGACGTCTGTGTGGAATTGTGAGCGGATA
ACAATTTCACACAGGGCCCTCGGACACCGAGGAGAATGTCAAGAGGCGAACACACAACGTCTTGGAGCGC
CAGAGGAGGAACGAGCTAAAACGGAGCTTTTTGCCCTGCGTGACCAGATCCCGGAGTTGGAAAACAATGA
AAAGGCCCCCAAGGTAGTTATCCTTAAAAAAGCCACAGCATACATCCTGTCCGTCCAAGCAGAGGAGCAA
AAGCTCATTTCTGAAGAGGACTTGTTGCGGAAACGACGAGAACAGTTGAAACACAAACTTGAACAGCTAC
GGAACTCTTGTGCGTGGCGCATGTCGTTATCGCAAAACCGCTGCACACTTTTGCGCGACATGCTCTGATC
CCCCTCATCTGGGGGGGCCTATCTGAGGGAATTTACTTCCCTATCAGTGATAGAGATAATGAGCACATCC
CTATCAGTGATAGAGATGCATGCCACTTAAAAAGGAGATCAACAATGAAAGCAATTTTCGTACTGAAACA
TCTTAATCATGCTAAGGAGAAATACTAGTATGCGTAAAGGCGAAGAGCTGTTCACTGGTGTCGTCCCTAT
TCTGGTGGAACTGGATGGTGATGTCAACGGTCATAAGTTTTCCGTGCGTGGCGAGGGTGAAGGTGACGCA
ACTAATGGTAAACTGACGCTGAAGTTCATCTGTACTACTGGTAAACTGCCGGTACCTTGGCCGACTCTGG
TAACGACGCTGACTTATGGTGTTCAGTGCTTTGCTCGTTATCCGGACCATATGAAGCAGCATGACTTCTT
CAAGTCCGCCATGCCGGAAGGCTATGTGCAGGAACGCACGATTTCCTTTAAGGATGACGGCACGTACAAA
ACGCGTGCGGAAGTGAAATTTGAAGGCGATACCCTGGTAAACCGCATTGAGCTGAAAGGCATTGACTTTA
AAGAAGACGGCAATATCCTGGGCCATAAGCTGGAATACAATTTTAACAGCCACAATGTTTACATCACCGC
CGATAAACAAAAAAATGGCATTAAAGCGAATTTTAAAATTCGCCACAACGTGGAGGATGGCAGCGTGCAG
CTGGCTGATCACTACCAGCAAAACACTCCAATCGGTGATGGTCCTGTTCTGCTGCCAGACAATCACTATC
TGAGCTACCAAAGCGTTCTGTCTAAAGATCCGAACGAGAAACGCGATCATATGGTTCTGCTGGAGTTCGT
AACCGCAGCGGGCATCACGCATGGTATGGATGAACTGTACAAAGCAGCGAACGACGAAAATTACGCCCTT
GCAGCGTAATAAAAGCTTCCCCTACGTGCTGCTGAAGTTGCCCGCAACAGAGAGTGGAACCAACCGGTGA
TACCACGATACTATGACTGAGAGTCAACGCCATGAGCGGCCTCATTTCTTATTCTGAGTTACAACAGTCC
GCACCGCTGTCTCACACTGGCTCACCTTCGGGTGGGCCTTTCTGCGTTTATATACTAGAGAGAGAATATA
AAAAGCCAGATTATTAATCCGGCTTTTTTATTATTTCCTAGCTAGCCGGGGAAATGTGCGCGGAACCCCT
ATTTGTTTATTTTTCTAAATACATTCAAATATGTATCCGCTCATGAATTAATTCTTAGAAAAACTCATCG
AGCATCAAATGAAACTGCAATTTATTCATATCAGGATTATCAATACCATATTTTTGAAAAAGCCGTTTCT
GTAATGAAGGAGAAAACTCACCGAGGCAGTTCCATAGGATGGCAAGATCCTGGTATCGGTCTGCGATTCC
GACTCGTCCAACATCAATACAACCTATTAATTTCCCCTCGTCAAAAATAAGGTTATCAAGTGAGAAATCA
CCATGAGTGACGACTGAATCCGGTGAGAATGGCAAAAGTTTATGCATTTCTTTCCAGACTTGTTCAACAG
GCCAGCCATTACGCTCGTCATCAAAATCACTCGCATCAACCAAACCGTTATTCATTCGTGATTGCGCCTG
AGCGAGACGAAATACGCGATCGCTGTTAAAAGGACAATTACAAACAGGAATCGAATGCAACCGGCGCAGG
AACACTGCCAGCGCATCAACAATATTTTCACCTGAATCAGGATATTCTTCTAATACCTGGAATGCTGTTT
TCCCGGGGATCGCAGTGGTGAGTAACCATGCATCATCAGGAGTACGGATAAAATGCTTGATGGTCGGAAG
AGGCATAAATTCCGTCAGCCAGTTTAGTCTGACCATCTCATCTGTAACATCATTGGCAACGCTACCTTTG
CCATGTTTCAGAAACAACTCTGGCGCATCGGGCTTCCCATACAATCGATAGATTGTCGCACCTGATTGCC
CGACATTATCGCGAGCCCATTTATACCCATATAAATCAGCATCCATGCTGGAATTTAATCGCGGCCTAGA
GCAAGACGTTTCCCGTTGAATATGGCTCATAACACCCCTTGTATTACTGTTTATGTAAGCAGACAGTTTT
ATTGTTCATGACCAAAATCCCTTAACGTGAGTTTTCGTTCCACTGAGCGTCAGACCCCGTAGAAAAGATC
AAAGGATCTTCTTGAGATCCTTTTTTTCTGCGCGTAATCTGCTGCTTGCAAACAAAAAAACCACCGCTAC
CAGCGGTGGTTTGTTTGCCGGATCAAGAGCTACCAACTCTTTTTCCGAAGGTAACTGGCTTCAGCAGAGC
GCAGATACCAAATACTGTCCTTCTAGTGTAGCCGTAGTTAGGCCACCACTTCAAGAACTCTGTAGCACCG
CCTACATACCTCGCTCTGCTAATCCTGTTACCAGTGGCTGCTGCCAGTGGCGATAAGTCGTGTCTTACCG
GGTTGGACTCAAGACGATAGTTACCGGATAAGGCGCAGCGGTCGGGCTGAACGGGGGGTTCGTGCACACA
GCCCAGCTTGGAGCGAACGACCTACACCGAACTGAGATACCTACAGCGTGAGCTATGAGAAAGCGCCACG
CTTCCCGAAGGGAGAAAGGCGGACAGGTATCCGGTAAGCGGCAGGGTCGGAACAGGAGAGCGCACGAGGG
AGCTTCCAGGGGGAAACGCCTGGTATCTTTATAGTCCTGTCGGGTTTCGCCACCTCTGACTTGAGCGTCG
ATTTTTGTGATGCTCGTCAGGGGGGCGGAGCCTATGGAAAAACGCCAGCAACGCGGCCTTTTTACGGTTC
CTGGCCTTTTGCTGGCCTTTTGCTCACATGTTCTTTCCTGCGTTATCCCCTGATTCTGTGGATAACCGTA
TTACCGCCTTTGAGTGAGCTGATACCGCTCGCCGCAGCCGAACGACCGAGCGCAGCGAGTCAGTGAGCGA
GGAAGCGGAAGAGCGCCTGATGCGGTATTTTCTCCTTACGCATCTGTGCGGTATTTCACACCGCAATGGT
GCACTCTCAGTACAATCTGCTCTGATGCCGCATAGTTAAGCCAGTATACACTCCGCTATCGCTACGTGAC
TGGGTCATGGCTGCGCCCCGACACCCGCCAACACCCGCTGACGCGCCCTGACGGGCTTGTCTGCTCCCGG
CATCCGCTTACAGACAAGCTGTGACCGTCTCCGGGAGCTGCATGTGTCAGAGGTTTTCACCGTCATCACC
GAAACGCGCGAGGCAGCTGCGGTAAAGCTCATCAGCGTGGTCGTGAAGCGATTCACAGATGTCTGCCTGT
TCATCCGCGTCCAGCTCGTTGAGTTTCTCCAGAAGCGTTAATGTCTGGCTTCTGATAAAGCGGGCCATGT
TAAGGGCGGTTTTTTCCTGTTTGGTCACTGATGCCTCCGTGTAAGGGGGATTTCTGTTCATGGGGGTAAT
GATACCGATGAAACGAGAGAGGATGCTCACGATACGGGTTACTGATGATGAACATGCCCGGTTACTGGAA
CGTTGTGAGGGTAAACAACTGGCGGTATGGATGCGGCGGGACCAGAGCTCAGTGCGCTCG
Features (pLannotate 1.2.2; 13 found; start..end, strand, type, name):
     58..74      +  protein_bind   lac operator: The lac repressor binds to the lac operator to inhibit transcription in E. coli. This inhibition can be relieved by adding lactose or isopropyl-β-D-thiogalactopyranoside (IPTG). lac repressor encoded by lacI
     81..170     +  CDS            MYC (fragment): MYC_HUMAN - Also known as BHLHE39. Experimental evidence at protein level: Swiss-Prot protein existence level 1. Transcription factor that binds DNA in a non-specific manner, yet also specifically recognizes the core sequence 5'-CAC[GA]TG-3'. Activates the transcription of growth-related genes. Binds to the VEGFA promoter, promoting VEGFA production and subsequent sprouting angiogenesis (PubMed:24940000). Regulator of somatic reprogramming, controls self-renewal of embryonic stem cells. Functions with TAF6L to activate target gene expression through RNA polymerase II pause release (By similari
    275..304     +  CDS            Myc: Myc (human c-Myc proto-oncogene) epitope tag
    458..489     +  promoter       PLtetO-1 promoter (fragment): modified phage lambda PL promoter with tet operator sites (Lutz and Bujard, 1997)
    488..507     +  promoter       PLtetO-1 promoter (fragment): modified phage lambda PL promoter with tet operator sites (Lutz and Bujard, 1997)
    590..1303    +  CDS            superfolder GFP: GFP variant that folds robustly even when fused to poorly folded proteins (Pédelacq et al., 2006)
   1489..1516    +  terminator     T7Te terminator: phage T7 early transcription terminator
   1599..1656    +  promoter       AmpR promoter (fragment): bla
   1665..2480    -  CDS            KanR: aminoglycoside phosphotransferase; aph(3')-Ia; confers resistance to kanamycin in bacteria or G418 (Geneticin®) in eukaryotes
   2602..3190    +  rep_origin     ori: high-copy-number ColE1/pMB1/pBR322/pUC origin of replication
   3376..3515    -  misc_feature   bom: basis of mobility region from pBR322
   3617..3808    -  CDS            rop: Rop protein, which maintains plasmids at low copy number; rop
   3849..3959    +  CDS            mbeC (fragment): MBEC_ECOLX - Experimental evidence at protein level: Swiss-Prot protein existence level 1. Required for efficient mobilization of ColE1 plasmid and is thus essential to promote the specific transfer of the plasmid during conjugation. Probably functions by inducing DNA bending, helping the MbeA relaxase to melt the DNA around the nic site and cleave the phosphodiester bond. Binds specifically double-stranded DNA (dsDNA) containing the ColE1 oriT but does not recognize the inverted repeat (IR). From Escherichia coli.
