[The description below was written by a language model from this plasmid's Addgene catalogue record and pLannotate feature annotations shown in this document.]
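Description:
C309 is a low-copy bacterial expression plasmid of about 4 kb, built as a fluorescent reporter for quorum-sensing signalling in E. coli. It replicates from a pMB1/ColE1-type origin and retains the rop gene, whose product lowers copy number. The pBR322-derived bom region and a fragment of the ColE1 mobilization gene mbeC are also present as backbone remnants. Selection is by kanamycin, conferred by an aph(3')-Ia aminoglycoside phosphotransferase gene that lies on the opposite strand from the reporter.

The payload is a 714 bp synthetic superfolder YFP coding sequence, which the automated annotation labels as superfolder GFP because the two variants are so similar. According to the catalogue entry it is driven by an engineered cin promoter that responds to the acyl-homoserine lactone C14-HSL, and it carries a C-terminal ssrA degradation tag supplied by the backbone. This tag directs the protein to cellular proteases, so fluorescence turns over quickly and tracks current promoter activity rather than accumulating. A T7Te terminator follows the reporter. The feature table does not annotate the cin promoter itself. Just upstream of the reporter it finds only short matches to PLtetO-1, which may reflect core promoter sequence shared with the engineered design. Further upstream it also reports a lac operator and Myc-like fragments, whose role the record does not explain and which may be incidental similarity hits. No gene for a cognate Cin receptor is annotated, so the activator is presumably supplied from elsewhere.

The plasmid comes from work on majority sensing in synthetic microbial consortia, where it serves as a YFP readout of C14-HSL signal levels.
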