Addgene plasmid #141130: C309
Purpose: Expresses sfYFP under Cin promoter
Depositing lab: Matthew Bennett. Depositing organization: Rice University. Publication: Majority sensing in synthetic microbial consortia. Alnahhas RN, Sadeghpour M, Chen Y, Frey AA, Ott W, Josic K, Bennett MR. Nat Commun. 2020 Jul 21;11(1):3659. doi: 10.1038/s41467-020-17475-z. PubMed 32694598.
Backbone
  Vector backbone: pMB1
  Backbone size w/o insert (bp): 3270
  Total vector size (bp): 3984
  Modifications to backbone: ROP element reducing copy number
  Vector type: Bacterial Expression
Growth in bacteria
  Bacterial resistance: Kanamycin, 50 μg/mL
  Growth temperature: 37°C
  Growth strain: DH5alpha
  Copy number: Low Copy
Gene/Insert
  Gene/Insert name: sfYFP
  Species: Synthetic
  Insert size (bp): 714
  Promoter: engineered cin promoter (responds to C14-HSL)
  Tag / fusion protein: ssrA degradation tag (C terminal on backbone)
  Cloning method: Gibson Cloning
  Sequencing primers: 5′ tatggatgcggcgggac; 3′ gccagtgtgagacagcggtgcggac
Terms and licenses: Academic/Nonprofit Terms; Industry Terms: Not Available to Industry
How to cite: C309 was a gift from Matthew Bennett (Addgene plasmid # 141130 ; http://n2t.net/addgene:141130 ; RRID:Addgene_141130)
